LOCUS       Exported 4598 bp ds-DNA circular SYN 13-MAY-2021
DEFINITION  Golden Gate entry vector at position 6, LacZ, final entry vector for
            the assembly.
ACCESSION   .
VERSION     .
KEYWORDS    pGGEV_6'_XcmI-LacZ
SOURCE      synthetic DNA construct
  ORGANISM  synthetic DNA construct
REFERENCE   1 (bases 1 to 4598)
  AUTHORS   Kirchmaier S, Lust K, Wittbrodt J
  TITLE     Golden GATEway cloning--a combinatorial approach to generate fusion
            and recombination constructs.
  JOURNAL   PLoS One. 2013 Oct 7;8(10):e76117. doi:
            10.1371/journal.pone.0076117.
  PUBMED    24116091
REFERENCE   2 (bases 1 to 4598)
  AUTHORS   .
  TITLE     Direct Submission
  JOURNAL   Exported May 13, 2021 from SnapGene Server 1.1.58
            http://www.snapgene.com
FEATURES             Location/Qualifiers
     source          1..4598
                     /organism="synthetic DNA construct"
                     /mol_type="other DNA"
     rep_origin      complement(1..456)
                     /direction=LEFT
                     /label=f1 ori
                     /note="f1 bacteriophage origin of replication; arrow
                     indicates direction of (+) strand synthesis"
     primer_bind     complement(138..159)
                     /label=F1ori-F
                     /note="F1 origin, forward primer"
     primer_bind     350..369
                     /label=F1ori-R
                     /note="F1 origin, reverse primer"
     promoter        971..989
                     /label=SP6 promoter
                     /note="promoter for bacteriophage SP6 RNA polymerase"
     CDS             complement(1027..1410)
                     /codon_start=1
                     /gene="lacZ fragment"
                     /product="LacZ-alpha fragment of beta-galactosidase"
                     /label=lacZ-alpha
                     /translation="MTMITPSYLGDTIEYSSYASNALGALPYGRPAGGREFTSDIEFPR
                     PPWRPGACDVGPNSPYSESYYNSLAVVLQRRDWENPGVTQLNRLAAHPPFASWRNSEEA
                     RTDRPSQQLRSLNGEWTRPVAAH"
     primer_bind     1176..1198
                     /label=M13/pUC Forward
                     /note="In lacZ gene"
     primer_bind     1190..1207
                     /label=M13 Forward
                     /note="In lacZ gene. Also called M13-F20 or M13 (-21)
                     Forward"
     primer_bind     1191..1207
                     /label=M13 fwd
                     /note="common sequencing primer, one of multiple similar
                     variants"
     primer_bind     1214..1233
                     /label=T7
                     /note="T7 promoter, forward primer"
     promoter        1214..1232
                     /label=T7 promoter
                     /note="promoter for bacteriophage T7 RNA polymerase"
     regulatory      1263..1272
                     /regulatory_class="other"
                     /note="vertebrate consensus sequence for strong initiation
                     of translation (Kozak, 1987)"
     regulatory      1267..1276
                     /regulatory_class="other"
                     /note="vertebrate consensus sequence for strong initiation
                     of translation (Kozak, 1987)"
     promoter        complement(1370..1388)
                     /label=SP6 promoter
                     /note="promoter for bacteriophage SP6 RNA polymerase"
     primer_bind     complement(1406..1422)
                     /label=M13 rev
                     /note="common sequencing primer, one of multiple similar
                     variants"
     primer_bind     complement(1406..1422)
                     /label=M13 Reverse
                     /note="In lacZ gene. Also called M13-rev"
     primer_bind     complement(1419..1441)
                     /label=M13/pUC Reverse
                     /note="In lacZ gene"
     protein_bind    1430..1446
                     /label=lac operator
                     /bound_moiety="lac repressor encoded by lacI"
                     /note="The lac repressor binds to the lac operator to
                     inhibit transcription in E. coli. This inhibition can be
                     relieved by adding lactose or
                     isopropyl-beta-D-thiogalactopyranoside (IPTG)."
     promoter        complement(1454..1484)
                     /label=lac promoter
                     /note="promoter for the E. coli lac operon"
     protein_bind    1499..1520
                     /label=CAP binding site
                     /bound_moiety="E. coli catabolite activator protein"
                     /note="CAP binding activates transcription in the presence
                     of cAMP."
     intron          1746..2318
                     /label=-beta-globin intron
                     /note="intron from rabbit beta-globin gene"
     polyA_signal    2391..2525
                     /label=SV40 poly(A) signal
                     /note="SV40 polyadenylation signal"
     primer_bind     complement(2415..2434)
                     /label=EBV-rev
                     /note="SV40 polyA terminator, reverse primer"
     primer_bind     2469..2488
                     /label=SV40pA-R
                     /note="SV40 polyA, reverse primer"
     rep_origin      complement(2848..3436)
                     /direction=LEFT
                     /label=ori
                     /note="high-copy-number ColE1/pMB1/pBR322/pUC origin of
                     replication"
     CDS             complement(3607..4467)
                     /codon_start=1
                     /gene="bla"
                     /product="beta-lactamase"
                     /label=AmpR
                     /note="confers resistance to ampicillin, carbenicillin, and
                     related antibiotics"
                     /translation="MSIQHFRVALIPFFAAFCLPVFAHPETLVKVKDAEDQLGARVGYI
                     ELDLNSGKILESFRPEERFPMMSTFKVLLCGAVLSRIDAGQEQLGRRIHYSQNDLVEYS
                     PVTEKHLTDGMTVRELCSAAISMSDNTAANLLLTTIGGPKELTAFFHNMGDHVTRLDRW
                     EPELNEAIPNDERDTTMPVAMATTLRKLLTGELLTLASRQQLIDWMEADKVAGPLLRSA
                     LPAGWFIADKSGAGERGSRGIIAALGPDGKPSRIVVIYTTGSQATMDERNRQIAEIGAS
                     LIKHW"
     primer_bind     4230..4249
                     /label=Amp-R
                     /note="Ampicillin resistance gene, reverse primer"
     promoter        complement(4468..4572)
                     /gene="bla"
                     /label=AmpR promoter
ORIGIN
        1 aaattgtaaa cgttaatatt ttgttaaaat tcgcgttaaa tttttgttaa atcagctcat
       61 tttttaacca ataggccgaa atcggcaaaa tcccttataa atcaaaagaa tagaccgaga
      121 tagggttgag tgttgttcca gtttggaaca agagtccact attaaagaac gtggactcca
      181 acgtcaaagg nnnnnnnnnn nnnnnnnnnn nnnnnnnnnn nnnnnnnnnn nnnnnnnnnt
      241 nnnnnnnnnn nnnnnnnnnn nnnnnnnnnn nnnnnnnnnn nnnnnnnnnn nnnnnnnnnn
      301 nnnnnnnnnn nnnnnnnnnn nnnnnnnnnn ngnnnnnnnn nnnnnnnnnn nnnnnnnnnn
      361 nnnnnnnnnn nnnnnnnnnn nnnnnnnnnn nnnnnnnnnn nnnnnnnnnn nnnnnnnnnn
      421 nnnnnnnnnn nnnnnnnnnn nnnnnnnnnn nnnnnnccca ttcgccattc aggctacgca
      481 actgttggga agggcgatcg gtgcgggcct cttcgctatt acgccagggc gcctccccca
      541 ttgacgtcaa ttacggtaaa tggcccgcct ggctcaatgc ccattgacgt caataggacc
      601 acccaccatt gacgtcaatg ggatggctca ttgcccattc atatccgttc tcacgccccc
      661 tattgacgtc aatgacggta aatggcccac ttggcagtac atcaatatct attaatagta
      721 acttggcaag tacattacta ttggaagtac gccagggtac attggcagta ctcccattga
      781 cgtcaatggc ggtaaatggc ccgcgatggc tgccaagtac atccccattg acgtcaatgg
      841 ggaggggcaa tgacgcaaat gggcgttcca ttgacgtaaa tgggcggtag gcgtgcctaa
      901 tgggaggtct atataagcaa tgctcgttta gggaaccgcc attctgcctg gggacgtcgg
      961 agcaagcttg atttaggtga cactatagag gtctcatcag gcggatccag cggtggcgtg
     1021 gcgcgcttaa tgcgccgcta cagggcgcgt ccattcgcca ttcaggctgc gcaactgttg
     1081 ggaagggcga tcggtgcggg cctcttcgct attacgccag ctggcgaaag ggggatgtgc
     1141 tgcaaggcga ttaagttggg taacgccagg gttttcccag tcacgacgtt gtaaaacgac
     1201 ggccagtgaa ttgtaatacg actcactata gggcgaattg ggcccgacgt cgcatgctcc
     1261 cggccgccat ggcggccgcg ggaattcgat atcactagtg aattcgcggc cgcctgcagg
     1321 tcgaccatat gggagagctc ccaacgcgtt ggatgcatag cttgagtatt ctatagtgtc
     1381 acctaaatag cttggcgtaa tcatggtcat agctgtttcc tgtgtgaaat tgttatccgc
     1441 tcacaattcc acacaacata cgagccggaa gcataaagtg taaagcctgg ggtgcctaat
     1501 gagtgagcta actcacatta attgcgttgc gctcactgcc cgctttccag tcgggaaacc
     1561 tgtcgtgcca gctgcattaa tgaatcggcc aacgcgcggg gagaggcggt ttgcgtattg
     1621 ggcgctcttc cgcttcctcg ctcactgact cgctgcgctc gccacgccac cgctggtacc
     1681 taagtgagac cctcatcctc ccgggtaact aagtaaggat ctcgaccgat cctgagaact
     1741 tcagggtgag tttggggacc cttgattgtt ctttcttttt cgctattgta aaattcatgt
     1801 tatatggagg gggcaaagtt ttcagggtgt tgtttagaat gggaagatgt cccttgtatc
     1861 accatggacc ctcatgataa ttttgtttct ttcactttct actctgttga caaccattgt
     1921 ctcctcttat tttcttttca ttttctgtaa ctttttcgtt aaactttagc ttgcatttgt
     1981 aacgaatttt taaattcact tttgtttatt tgtcagattg taagtacttt ctctaatcac
     2041 ttttttttca aggcaatcag ggtatattat attgtacttc agcacagttt tagagaacaa
     2101 ttgttataat taaatgataa ggtagaatat ttctgcatat aaattctggc tggcgtggaa
     2161 atattcttat tggtagaaac aactacaccc tggtcatcat cctgcctttc tctttatggt
     2221 tacaatgata tacactgttt gagatgagga taaaatactc tgagtccaaa ccgggcccct
     2281 ctgctaacca tgttcatgcc ttcttctctt tcctacagct cctgggcaac gtgctggttg
     2341 ttgtgctgtc tcatcatttt ggcaaagaat taattcctcg acggatcgta gatccagaca
     2401 tgataagata cattgatgag tttggacaaa ccacaactag aatgcagtga aaaaaatgct
     2461 ttatttgtga aatttgtgat gctattgctt tatttgtaac cattataagc tgcaataaac
     2521 aagttaacaa caacaattgc attcatttta tgtttcaggt tcagggggag gtgtgggagg
     2581 ttttttaatt cgcggccgct ctagaactag tctgcattaa tgaatcggcc aacgcgcggg
     2641 gagaggcggt ttgcgtattg ggcgctcttc cgcttcctcg ctcactgact cgctgcgctc
     2701 ggtcgttcgg ctgcggcgag cggtatcagc tcactcaaag gcggtaatac ggttatccac
     2761 agaatcaggg gataacgcag gaaagaacat gtgagcaaaa ggccagcaaa aggccaggaa
     2821 ccgtaaaaag gccgcgttgc tggcgttttt ccataggctc ggcccccctg acgagcatca
     2881 caaaaatcga cgctcaagtc agaggtggcg aaacccgaca ggactataaa gataccaggc
     2941 gttcccccct ggaagctccc tcgtgcgctc tcctgttccg accctgccgc ttaccggata
     3001 cctgtccgcc tttctccctt cgggaagcgt ggcgctttct caatgctcac gctgtaggta
     3061 tctcagttcg gtgtaggtcg ttcgctccaa gctgggctgt gtgcacgaac cccccgttca
     3121 gcccgaccgc tgcgccttat ccggtaacta tcgtcttgag tccaacccgg taagacacga
     3181 cttatcgcca ctggcagcag ccactggtaa caggattagc agagcgaggt atgtaggcgg
     3241 tgctacagag ttcttgaagt ggtggcctaa ctacggctac actagaagga cagtatttgg
     3301 tatctgcgct ctgctgaagc cagttacctt cggaaaaaga gttggtagct cttgatccgg
     3361 caaacaaacc accgctggta gcggtggttt ttttgtttgc aagcagcaga ttacgcgcag
     3421 aaaaaaagga tctcaagaag atcctttgat cttttctacg gggtctgacg ctcagtggaa
     3481 cgaaaactca cgttaaggga ttttggtcat gagattatca aaaaggatct tcacctagat
     3541 ccttttaaat taaaaatgaa gttttaaatc aatctaaagt atatatgagt aaacttggtc
     3601 tgacagttac caatgcttaa tcagtgaggc acctatctca gcgatctgtc tatttcgttc
     3661 atccatagtt gcctgactgc ccgtcgtgta gataactacg atacgggagg gcttaccatc
     3721 tggccccagt gctgcaatga taccgcggga cccacgctca ccggctccag atttatcagc
     3781 aataaaccag ccagccggaa gggccgagcg cagaagtggt cctgcaactt tatccgcctc
     3841 catccagtct attaattgtt gccgggaagc tagagtaagt agttcgccag ttaatagttt
     3901 gcgcaacgtt gttgccattg ctacaggcat cgtggtgtca cgctcgtcgt ttggtatggc
     3961 ttcattcagc tccggttccc aacgatcaag gcgagttaca tgatccccca tgttgtgaaa
     4021 aaaagcggtt agctccttcg gtcctccgat cgttgtcaga agtaagttgg ccgcagtgtt
     4081 atcactcatg cttatggcag cactgcataa ttctcttact gtcatgccat ccgtaagatg
     4141 cttttctgtg actggtgagt actcaaccaa gtcattctga gaatagtgta tgcggcgacc
     4201 gagttgctct tgcccggcgt caatacggga taataccgcg ccacatagca gaactttaaa
     4261 agtgctcatc attggaaaac gttcttcggg gcgaaaactc tcaaggatct taccgctgtt
     4321 gagatccagt tcgatgtaac ccactcgtgc acccaactga tcttcagcat cttttacttt
     4381 caccagcgtt tctgggtgag caaaaacagg aaggcaaaat gccgcaaaaa agggaataag
     4441 ggcgacacgg aaatgttgaa tactcatact cttccttttt caatattatt gaagcattta
     4501 tcagggttat tgtctcatga gcggatacat atttgaatgt atttagaaaa ataaacaaat
     4561 aggggttccg cgcacatttc cccgaaaagt gccacctg
//
