[The description below was written by a language model from this plasmid's Addgene catalogue record and the feature table of its GenBank file.]
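Description:
pGGEV_6'_XcmI-LacZ is an empty Golden Gate entry vector built on the pBluescript backbone, about 4.6 kb in size and intended purely for cloning work in E. coli. It is maintained at high copy through a ColE1/pUC-type origin and selected with ampicillin via the bla gene under its own promoter. An f1 phage origin is also present, a legacy pBluescript element that allows single-stranded DNA production with helper phage.

The vector occupies position 6 in the Golden GATEway combinatorial assembly scheme, and the record describes it as the final entry vector for an assembly, that is, the last position in the ordered chain of fragments. In place of an insert it carries a lacZ-alpha cassette driven by the lac promoter, with the lac operator and CAP binding site. This presumably serves as a blue/white screening placeholder: replacement of the cassette by a fragment of interest should yield white colonies on indicator plates. The name suggests that XcmI sites flank this stuffer, which would typically allow T-overhang cloning of PCR products, but neither these sites nor the type IIS sites used for Golden Gate assembly are annotated in the feature table.

T7 and SP6 promoters and standard M13 primer sites lie in and around the lacZ region and can be used for sequencing. Downstream of the cassette the annotation also shows a rabbit beta-globin intron followed by an SV40 polyadenylation signal. The record does not explain their role. Their placement would be consistent with supplying 3' processing signals to a terminal module of an assembled vertebrate expression construct. No gene or eukaryotic promoter is included.
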