Addgene plasmid #49307: pGGEV_6'_XcmI-LacZ
Purpose: (Empty Backbone) Golden Gate entry vector at position 6, LacZ, final entry vector for the assembly
Depositing lab: Joachim Wittbrodt. Depositing organization: Universitaet Heidelberg. Publication: Golden GATEway cloning--a combinatorial approach to generate fusion and recombination constructs. Kirchmaier S, Lust K, Wittbrodt J. PLoS One. 2013 Oct 7;8(10):e76117. doi: 10.1371/journal.pone.0076117. PubMed 24116091.
Backbone
  Vector backbone: pBluescript
  Backbone manufacturer: Stratagene
  Vector type: cloning vector
Growth in bacteria
  Bacterial resistance: Ampicillin, 100 μg/mL
  Growth temperature: 37°C
  Growth strain: DH5alpha
  Copy number: High Copy
Gene/Insert
  Gene/Insert name: None
Terms and licenses: Academic/Nonprofit Terms; Industry Terms: Not Available to Industry
How to cite: pGGEV_6'_XcmI-LacZ was a gift from Joachim Wittbrodt (Addgene plasmid # 49307 ; http://n2t.net/addgene:49307 ; RRID:Addgene_49307)
