>Addgene plasmid #49307 | pGGEV_6'_XcmI-LacZ | addgene partial sequence | sequence record 78064 | EBV-rev 5'-GTGGTTTGTCCAAACTCATC-3'
CTTTGCCAAAATGATGAGACAGCACAACAACCAGCACGTTGCCCAGGAGCTGTAGGAAAGAGAAGAAGGC
ATGAACATGGTTAGCAGAGGGGCCCGGTTTGGACTCAGAGTATTTTATCCTCATCTCAAACAGTGTATAT
CATTGTAACCATAAAGAGAAAGGCAGGATGATGACCAGGGTGTAGTTGTTTCTACCAATAAGAATATTTC
CACGCCAGCCAGAATTTATATGCAGAAATATTCTACCTTATCATTTAATTATAACAATTGTTCTCTAAAA
CTGTGCTGAAGTACAATATAATATACCCTGATTGCCTTGAAAAAAAAGTGATTAGAGAAAGTACTTACAA
TCTGACAAATAAACAAAAGTGAATTTAAAAATTCGTTACAAATGCAAGCTAAAGTTTAACGAAAAAGTTA
CAGAAAATGAAAAGAAAATAAGAGGAGACAATGGTTGTCAACAGAGTAGAAAGTGAAAGAAACAAAATTA
TCATGAGGGTCCATGGTGATACAAGGGACATCTTCCCATTCTAAACAACACCCTGAAAACTTTGCCCCCT
CCATATAACATGAATTTTACAATAGCGAAAAAGAAAGAACAATCAAGGGTCCCCAAACTCACCCTGAAGT
TCTCAGGATCGGTCGAGATCCTTACTTAGTTACCCGGGAGGATGAGGGTCTCACTTAGGTACCAGCGGTG
GCGTGGCGAGCGCAGCGAGTCAGTGAGCGAGGAAGCGGAAGAGCGCCCAATACGCAAACCGCCTCTCCCC
GCGCGTTGGCCGATTCATTAATGCAGCTGGCACGACAGGTTTCCCGACTGGAAAGCGGGCAGTGAGCGCA
ACGCAATTAATGTGAGTTAGCTCACTCATTAGGCACCCCAGGCTTTACACTTTATGCTTCCGGCTCGTAT
GTTGTGTG
