>Addgene plasmid #49307 | pGGEV_6'_XcmI-LacZ | addgene partial sequence | sequence record 79955 | CMV-F 5'-CGCAAATGGGCGGTAGGCGTG-3'
ATGCTCGTTTAGGGAACCGCCATTCTGCCTGGGGACGTCGGAGCAAGCTTGATTTAGGTGACACTATAGA
GGTCTCATCAGGCGGATCCAGCGGTGGCGTGGCGCGCTTAATGCGCCGCTACAGGGCGCGTCCATTCGCC
ATTCAGGCTGCGCAACTGTTGGGAAGGGCGATCGGTGCGGGCCTCTTCGCTATTACGCCAGCTGGCGAAA
GGGGGATGTGCTGCAAGGCGATTAAGTTGGGTAACGCCAGGGTTTTCCCAGTCACGACGTTGTAAAACGA
CGGCCAGTGAATTGTAATACGACTCACTATAGGGCGAATTGGGCCCGACGTCGCATGCTCCCGGCCGCCA
TGGCGGCCGCGGGAATTCGATATCACTAGTGAATTCGCGGCCGCCTGCAGGTCGACCATATGGGAGAGCT
CCCAACGCGTTGGATGCATAGCTTGAGTATTCTATAGTGTCACCTAAATAGCTTGGCGTAATCATGGTCA
TAGCTGTTTCCTGTGTGAAATTGTTATCCGCTCACAATTCCACACAACATACGAGCCGGAAGCATAAAGT
GTAAAGCCTGGGGTGCCTAATGAGTGAGCTAACTCACATTAATTGCGTTGCGCTCACTGCCCGCTTTCCA
GTCGGGAAACCTGTCGTGCCAGCTGCATTAATGAATCGGCCAACGCGCGGGGAGAGGCGGTTTGCGTATT
GGGCGCTCTTCCGCTTCCTCGCTCACTGACTCGCTGCGCTCGCCACGCCA
